>Addgene plasmid #225054 | pRSF-G1(CysCNP)RS | addgene full sequence | sequence record 446766 | Addgene NGS Result
TGGTACCCAATAATACGACTCACTATAGGGAGACCACAACGGTTTCCCTCTAGAAATAATTTTGTTTAAC
TTTAAGAAGGAGATATACATATGGTGGTGAAATTTACCGATAGCCAGATTCAGCATCTGATGGAATATGG
TGATAATGATTGGAGCGAAGCCGAATTTGAAGATGCAGCAGCACGTGATAAAGAATTTAGCAGCCAGTTT
AGCAAACTGAAAAGCGCCAATGATAAAGGCCTGAAAGATGTTATTGCAAATCCGCGTAATGATCTGACCG
ATCTGGAAAACAAAATTCGCGAAAAACTGGCAGCCCGTGGTTTTATTGAAGTTCATACCCCGATTTTTGT
GAGCAAAAGCGCACTGGCAAAAATGACCATTACCGAAGATCATCCGCTGTTCAAACAGGTGTTTTGGATT
GATGATAAACGTGCACTGCGTCCGATGCATGCAATGAATAGTTTTAAAGTTATGCGTGAACTGCGCGATC
ATACCAAAGGTCCGGTTAAAATCTTTGAAATTGGTAGCTGCTTTCGCAAAGAAAGCAAAAGCAGTACCCA
TCTGGAAGAATTTACCATGCTGAACCTGTTCGAAATGGGTCCTGATGGTGATCCGATGGAACATCTGAAA
ATGTATATTGGCGATATCATGGATGCCGTTGGTGTTGAATATACCACCAGTCGTGAAGAATCAGATGTTT
GGGTTGAAACCCTGGACGTGGAAATTAATGGCACCGAAGTTGCAAGCGGTGGTGTTGGTCCGCATAAACT
GGATCCGGCACATGATGTGCATGAACCGTATGCAGGTATTGGTTTTGGTCTGGAACGTCTGCTGATGCTG
AAAAATGGTAAAAGCAATGCACGCAAAACCGGCAAAAGTATTACCTATCTGAATGGCTACAAACTGGATT
AAGAATTCGAGCTCCCGGGTACCAGATAGATCCGGCTGCTAACAAAGCCCGAAAGGAAGCTGAGTTGGCT
GCTGCCACCGCTGAGCAATAACTAGCATAACCCCTTGGGGCCTCTAAACGGGTCTTGAGGGGTTTTTTGG
TTTGTGAGCTCCCGTAATTCCGCTTCGCAACATGTGAGCACCGGTTTATTGACTACCGGAAGCAGTGTGA
CCGTGTGCTTCTCAAATGCCTGAGGCCAGTTTGCTCAGGCTCTCCCCGTGGAGGTAATAATTGACGATAT
GATCAGTGCACGGCTAACTAAGCGGCCTGCTGACTTTCTCGCCGATCAAAAGGCATTTTGCTATTAAGGG
ATTGACGAGGGCGTATCTGCGCAGTAAGATGCGCCCCGCATTGGAGGGCGCTCCGGCGAGCAAACGGGTC
TCTAAAACCTGTAAGCGGGGTTCGACCCCCCGGCCTTTCGCCAAATTCGAAAAGCCTGCTCAACGAGCAG
GCTTTTTTGCATGCTCGAGCAGCTCAGGGTCGAATTTGCTTTCGAATTTCTGCCATTCATCCGCTTATTA
TCACTTATTCAGGCGTAGCAACCAGGCGTTTAAGGGCACCAATAACTGCCTTAAAAAAACTTCCGCTTCC
TCGCTCACTGACTCGCTACGCTCGGTCGTTCGACTGCGGCGAGCGGTGTCAGCTCACTCAAAAGCGGTAA
TACGGTTATCCACAGAATCAGGGGATAAAGCCGGAAAGAACATGTGAGCAAAAAGCAAAGCACCGGAAGA
AGCCAACGCCGCAGGCGTTTTTCCATAGGCTCCGCCCCCCTGACGAGCATCACAAAAATCGACGCTCAAG
CCAGAGGTGGCGAAACCCGACAGGACTATAAAGATACCAGGCGTTTCCCCCTGGAAGCTCCCTCGTGCGC
TCTCCTGTTCCGACCCTGCCGCTTACCGGATACCTGTCCGCCTTTCTCCCTTCGGGAAGCGTGGCGCTTT
CTCATAGCTCACGCTGTTGGTATCTCAGTTCGGTGTAGGTCGTTCGCTCCAAGCTGGGCTGTGTGCACGA
ACCCCCCGTTCAGCCCGACCGCTGCGCCTTATCCGGTAACTATCGTCTTGAGTCCAACCCGGTAAGACAC
GACTTATCGCCACTGGCAGCAGCCATTGGTAACTGATTTAGAGGACTTTGTCTTGAAGTTATGCACCTGT
TAAGGCTAAACTGAAAGAACAGATTTTGGTGAGTGCGGTCCTCCAACCCACTTACCTTGGTTCAAAGAGT
TGGTAGCTCAGCGAACCTTGAGAAAACCACCGTTGGTAGCGGTGGTTTTTCTTTATTTATGAGATGATGA
ATCAATCGGTCTATCAAGTCAACGAACAGCTATTCCGTTGAACTGTGGTACGCGTTAGAAAAACTCATCG
AGCATCAAATGAAACTGCAATTTATTCATATCAGGATTATCAATACCATATTTTTGAAAAAGCCGTTTCT
GTAATGAAGGAGAAAACTCACCGAGGCAGTTCCATAGGATGGCAAGATCCTGGTATCGGTCTGCGATTCC
GACTCGTCCAACATCAATACAACCTATTAATTTCCCCTCGTCAAAAATAAGGTTATCAAGTGAGAAATCA
CCATGAGTGACGACTGAATCCGGTGAGAATGGCAAAAGTTTATGCATTTCTTTCCAGACTTGTTCAACAG
GCCAGCCATTACGCTCGTCATCAAAATCACTCGCATCAACCAAACCGTTATTCATTCGTGATTGCGCCTG
AGCGAGACGAAATACGCGGTCGCTGTTAAAAGGACAATTACAAACAGGAATCGAATGCAACCGGCGCAGG
AACACTGCCAGCGCATCAACAATATTTTCACCTGAATCAGGATATTCTTCTAATACCTGGAATGCTGTTT
TCCCGGGGATCGCAGTGGTGAGTAACCATGCATCATCAGGAGTACGGATAAAATGCTTGATGGTCGGAAG
AGGCATAAATTCCGTCAGCCAGTTTAGTCTGACCATCTCATCTGTAACATCATTGGCAACGCTACCTTTG
CCATGTTTCAGAAACAACTCTGGCGCATCGGGCTTCCCATACAATCGATAGATTGTCGCACCTGATTGCC
CGACATTATCGCGAGCCCATTTATACCCATATAAATCAGCATCCATGTTGGAATTTAATCGCGGCCTAGA
GCAAGACGTTTCCCGTTGAATATGGCTCATACTCTTCCTTTTTCAATATTATTGAAGCATTTATCAGGGT
TATTGTCTCATGAGCGGATACATATTTGAATGTATTTAGAAAAATAAACAAATAGGCATGCAGCGCTTGA
CTTGACGGGACGGCGTTGTAATTCTCATGTTTGACAGCTTATCATCGATAAGCT
Features (pLannotate 1.2.2; 8 found; start..end, strand, type, name):
     11..29      +  promoter       T7 promoter: promoter for bacteriophage T7 RNA polymerase
     61..83      +  RBS            RBS: efficient ribosome binding site from bacteriophage T7 gene 10 (Olins and Rangwala, 1989)
    945..994     +  CDS            SET1 (fragment): solubility-enhancement tag derived from T7 phage gene 10B
   1002..1049    +  terminator     T7 terminator: transcription terminator for bacteriophage T7 RNA polymerase
   1530..2279    -  rep_origin     RSF ori: Plasmids containing the RSF 1030 origin of replication can be propagated in E. coli cells that contain additional plasmids with compatible origins.
   2295..3110    -  CDS            KanR: aminoglycoside phosphotransferase; aph(3')-Ia; confers resistance to kanamycin in bacteria or G418 (Geneticin®) in eukaryotes
   3111..3202    -  promoter       AmpR promoter: bla
   3251..1       +  promoter       tet promoter (fragment) (across the origin): E. coli promoter for tetracycline efflux protein gene
