[The description below was written by a language model from this plasmid's Addgene catalogue record and pLannotate feature annotations shown in this document.]
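Description:
pRSF-G1(CysCNP)RS is a compact (about 3.3 kb) bacterial expression plasmid built on a pRSF backbone, designed for genetic code expansion in E. coli. It replicates from the RSF 1030 origin, which is listed as high copy and is compatible with other common origins, so it can be maintained alongside a second plasmid carrying the target gene. Selection is by kanamycin, through an aminoglycoside phosphotransferase (KanR) gene that the annotation places downstream of an AmpR (bla) promoter.

The payload is an 822 bp coding sequence for an engineered aminoacyl-tRNA synthetase, G1(CysCNP)RS, derived from the methanogenic archaeon ISO4-G1. It sits in a standard T7 cassette: a T7 promoter and the phage T7 gene 10 ribosome binding site upstream, and a T7 terminator downstream, so expression requires a host supplying T7 RNA polymerase. A short fragment annotated as the SET1 solubility-enhancement tag (from T7 gene 10B) lies between the end of the insert region and the terminator; the record does not say whether it is fused in frame to the synthetase.

According to the stated purpose, the plasmid supplies a synthetase/tRNA pair that incorporates the noncanonical amino acids S-(4-cyanopyridin-2-yl)-L-cysteine (CysCNP) and S-(4-cyanopyrimidin-2-yl)-L-cysteine (CysCNPym) in response to the amber (TAG) stop codon. The automated feature table does not annotate the suppressor tRNA gene or its promoter. An unannotated stretch between the terminator and the origin, and a tet promoter fragment spanning the sequence origin, are left unexplained by the record. The associated publication title indicates that these activated-nitrile residues are used for fast protein conjugation and tunable fluorogenic labeling.
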