Addgene plasmid #225054: pRSF-G1(CysCNP)RS
Purpose: tRNA synthetase/tRNA pair for the incorporation of S-(4-cyanopyridin-2-yl)-L-cysteine (CysCNP) and S-(4-cyanopyrimidin-2-yl)-L-cysteine (CysCNPym) into proteins in response to the amber (TAG) codon
Depositing lab: Thomas Huber. Depositing organization: Australian National University. Publication: Biosynthesis and genetic encoding of activated nitriles for fast protein conjugation and tunable fluorogenic labeling. Abdelkader EH, Qianzhu H, Otting G, Huber T. Chem 102385 10.1016/j.chempr.2024.12.003.
Backbone
  Vector backbone: pRSF
  Backbone size w/o insert (bp): 2452
  Total vector size (bp): 3274
  Vector type: Bacterial Expression
Growth in bacteria
  Bacterial resistance: Kanamycin, 50 μg/mL
  Growth temperature: 37°C
  Growth strain: DH5alpha
  Copy number: High Copy
Gene/Insert
  Gene/Insert name: tRNA synthetase (alt name: G1(CysCNP)RS)
  Species: Methanogenic archaeon ISO4-G1
  Insert size (bp): 822
  Promoter: T7
  Cloning method: Ligation Independent Cloning
  Sequencing primers: 5′ TAATACGACTCACTATAGGG; 3′ GCTAGTTATTGCTCAGCGG
Terms and licenses: Academic/Nonprofit Terms; Industry Terms: Not Available to Industry
How to cite: pRSF-G1(CysCNP)RS was a gift from Thomas Huber (Addgene plasmid # 225054 ; http://n2t.net/addgene:225054 ; RRID:Addgene_225054)
